>Addgene plasmid #179075 | pBBK91 pHomL-TDH3p-Neon(gfp)-Link-SCS2tmh-SSA1t-HomR (AmpR) | addgene full sequence | sequence record 361028 | Addgene NGS Result
TTACCAATGCTTAATCAGTGAGGCACCTATCTCAGCGATCTGTCTATTTCGTTCATCCATAGTTGCCTGA
CTCCCCGTCGTGTAGATAACTACGATACGGGAGGGCTTACCATCTGGCCCCAGTGCTGCAATGATACCGC
GGGACCCACGCTCACCGGCTCCAGATTTATCAGCAATAAACCAGCCAGCCGGAAGGGCCGAGCGCAGAAG
TGGTCCTGCAACTTTATCCGCCTCCATCCAGTCTATTAATTGTTGCCGGGAAGCTAGAGTAAGTAGTTCG
CCAGTTAATAGTTTGCGCAACGTTGTTGCCATTGCTACAGGCATCGTGGTGTCACGCTCGTCGTTTGGTA
TGGCTTCATTCAGCTCCGGTTCCCAACGATCAAGGCGAGTTACATGATCCCCCATGTTGTGCAAAAAAGC
GGTTAGCTCCTTCGGTCCTCCGATCGTTGTCAGAAGTAAGTTGGCCGCAGTGTTATCACTCATGGTTATG
GCAGCACTGCATAATTCTCTTACTGTCATGCCATCCGTAAGATGCTTTTCTGTGACTGGTGAGTACTCAA
CCAAGTCATTCTGAGAATAGTGTATGCGGCGACCGAGTTGCTCTTGCCCGGCGTCAATACGGGATAATAC
CGCGCCACATAGCAGAACTTTAAAAGTGCTCATCATTGGAAAACGTTCTTCGGGGCGAAAACTCTCAAGG
ATCTTACCGCTGTTGAGATCCAGTTCGATGTAACCCACTCGTGCACCCAACTGATCTTCAGCATCTTTTA
CTTTCACCAGCGTTTCTGGGTGAGCAAAAACAGGAAGGCAAAATGCCGCAAAAAAGGGAATAAGGGCGAC
ACGGAAATGTTGAATACTCATACTCTTCCTTTTTCAATATTATTGAAGCATTTATCAGGGTTATTGTCTC
ATGAGCGGATACATATTTGAATGTATTTAGAAAAATAAACAAATAGGGGTTCCGCGCACATTTCCCCGAA
AAGTGCCACCTGTCATGACCAAAATCCCTTAACGTGAGTTTTCGTTCCACTGAGCGTCAGACCCCGTAGA
AAAGATCAAAGGATCTTCTTGAGATCCTTTTTTTCTGCGCGTAATCTGCTGCTTGCAAACAAAAAAACCA
CCGCTACCAGCGGTGGTTTGTTTGCCGGATCAAGAGCTACCAACTCTTTTTCCGAAGGTAACTGGCTTCA
GCAGAGCGCAGATACCAAATACTGTTCTTCTAGTGTAGCCGTAGTTAGGCCACCACTTCAAGAACTCTGT
AGCACCGCCTACATACCTCGCTCTGCTAATCCTGTTACCAGTGGCTGCTGCCAGTGGCGATAAGTCGTGT
CTTACCGGGTTGGACTCAAGACGATAGTTACCGGATAAGGCGCAGCGGTCGGGCTGAACGGGGGGTTCGT
GCACACAGCCCAGCTTGGAGCGAACGACCTACACCGAACTGAGATACCTACAGCGTGAGCTATGAGAAAG
CGCCACGCTTCCCGAAGGGAGAAAGGCGGACAGGTATCCGGTAAGCGGCAGGGTCGGAACAGGAGAGCGC
ACGAGGGAGCTTCCAGGGGGAAACGCCTGGTATCTTTATAGTCCTGTCGGGTTTCGCCACCTCTGACTTG
AGCGTCGATTTTTGTGATGCTCGTCAGGGGGGCGGAGCCTATGGAAAAACGCCAGCAACGCGGCCTTTTT
ACGGTTCCTGGCCTTTTGCTGGCCTTTTGCTCACATGTTCTTTCCTGCGTTATCCCCTGATTCTGTGGAT
AACCGTGCGGCCGCCAATGTTATCTATTGGCAGATGTTCATACGGGGCTTTCAAATATTGATGAAATTAT
GTGATGTTTAGAAGAAGATTCGAACTGTTTTCAGTAGATTTGGTAACTGTGCAACCATAACTCATGCCCC
CTATTTATCGGCATTGAGATTGTAAAGGAAGTAAAACGCATTTTTGCAGATCTGTTCTCTTATGTATTTT
TAATCGTCCTTGTATGGAAGTATCAAAGGGGACGTTCTTCACCTCCTTGGAAAACGCAAACTTTCTTTTT
GCCTATCACAGTATCTTATCGAGCTAACTATTTTCGACACCATGAAAAAGCAGAAATATTAACGAAAAAG
AAAAGAAAGACCATGTCATGTACGGGCAATCAGAATATGCAAGATGAGCGGGAACGGGCGAAATGTGCAC
GCGCACAACTTACGAAACGCGGATGAGTCACTGACAGCCACCGCAGAGGTTCTGACTCCTACTGAGCTCT
ATTGGAGGTGGCAGAACCGGTAATCCCACAGTGAGCAACTTGACAAACCAACAGATATAGGCTGTGTCTT
AAAATATACCATCCAATACCTTGATGAACTTTTCAAAGATGACTAAAATAAGTGAAATTTCAACATTAAC
TTCGAGCTGTAAACACAGTGGTTTCTTTGCATAAACACCATCAGCCTCAAGTCGTCAAGTAAAGATTTCG
TGTTCATGCAGATAGATAACAATCTATATGTTGATAATTAGCGTTGCCTCATCAATGCGTACACGAAGAA
TATACTAAAAAATGAGCAGGCAAGATAAACGAAGGCAAAGATGACAGAGCAGAAAGCCCTAGTAAAGCGT
ATTACAAATGAAACCAAGATTCAGATTGCGATCCCTGAATTCGCATCTAGATGGTAGAGCCACAAACAGC
CGGTACAAGCAACGATCTCCAGGACCATCTGAATCATGCGCGGATGACACGAACTCACGACGGCGATCAC
AGACATTAACCCACAGTACAGACACTGCGACAACGTGGCAATTCGTCGCAATACCGTCTCACTGAACTGG
CCGATAATTGCAGACGAACGCAGTTCGAGTTTATCATTATCAATACTGCCATTTCAAAGAATACGTAAAT
AATTAATAGTAGTGATTTTCCTAACTTTATTTAGTCAAAAAATTAGCCTTTTAATTCTGCTGTAACCCGT
ACATGCCCAAAATAGGGGGCGGGTTACACAGAATATATAACATCGTAGGTGTCTGGGTGAACAGTTTATT
CCTGGCATCCACTAAATATAATGGAGCCCGCTTTTTAAGCTGGCATCCAGAAAAAAAAAGAATCCCAGCA
CCAAAATATTGTTTTCTTCACCAACCATCAGTTCATAGGTCCATTCTCTTAGCGCAACTACAGAGAACAG
GGGCACAAACAGGCAAAAAACGGGCACAACCTCAATGGAGTGATGCAACCTGCCTGGAGTAAATGATGAC
ACAAGGCAATTGACCCACGCATGTATCTATCTCATTTTCTTACACCTTCTATTACCTTCTGCTCTCTCTG
ATTTGGAAAAAGCTGAAAAAAAAGGTTGAAACCAGTTCCCTGAAATTATTCCCCTACTTGACTAATAAGT
ATATAAAGACGGTAGGTATTGATTGTAATTCTGTAAATCTATTTCTTAAACTTCTTAAATTCTACTTTTA
TAGTTAGTCTTTTTTTTAGTTTTAAAACACCAAGAACTTAGTTTCGAATAAACACACATAAACAAACAAA
AGATCTATGGTTTCTAAGGGTGAAGAAGATAACATGGCTTCTTTGCCAGCCACCCACGAGTTGCACATCT
TCGGTTCCATTAACGGTGTCGACTTCGATATGGTCGGTCAAGGTACCGGTAACCCAAACGACGGTTACGA
AGAATTGAACTTGAAGTCTACCAAGGGCGACTTGCAGTTCTCCCCTTGGATTTTGGTTCCACACATCGGT
TACGGTTTCCACCAATACTTGCCATACCCAGACGGTATGTCCCCATTCCAAGCCGCCATGGTTGACGGTT
CTGGTTACCAAGTCCACAGAACCATGCAATTCGAAGATGGTGCTTCCTTGACCGTGAACTACAGATACAC
CTACGAAGGTTCTCACATCAAGGGCGAAGCCCAAGTTAAGGGTACCGGTTTCCCTGCTGACGGTCCAGTC
ATGACTAACTCCTTGACCGCTGCTGACTGGTGTCGTTCCAAGAAAACCTACCCAAACGATAAGACCATCA
TTTCCACTTTCAAGTGGTCCTACACCACCGGTAACGGCAAGAGATACCGCTCTACCGCTCGTACCACCTA
CACCTTCGCCAAGCCAATGGCTGCCAACTACTTGAAGAACCAGCCTATGTACGTTTTCCGTAAGACCGAG
CTGAAGCATTCCAAGACTGAATTGAACTTCAAGGAATGGCAAAAGGCTTTCACCGACGTCATGGGTATGG
ACGAATTGTACAAGTCTGGTCCTTCTGGCCCAACTGGTTCTAATGAATCATCCAGCATGGGTATATTCAT
ATTGGTTGCACTCCTTATCTTGGTTTTAGGATGGTTCTACAGATAGCGAGATCCTAACTCGAGGCCAATT
GGTGCGGCAATTGATAATAACGAAAATGTCTTTTAATGATCTGGGTATAATGAGGAATTTTCCGAACGTT
TTTACTTTATATATATATATACATGTAACATATATTCTATACGCTATAGAGAAAGGAAATTTTTCAATTA
AAAAAAAAATAGAGAAAGAGTTTCACTTCTTGATTATCGCTAACACTAATGGTTGAAGTACTGCTACTTT
AATTTTATGCTGCCAATGAGACGACGGGGTCATCACGGCTCATCATGCGCCAAACAAATGTGTGCAATAC
ACGCTCGGATGACTGCATGATGACCGCACTGACTGGGGACAGCAGATCCACCTAAGCCTGTGAGAGAAGC
AGACACCCGACAGATCAAGGCAGTTAACTAGTGCACTGCAGTACAAATCGTCCCCAACAAAAGTGGGCTC
TCAAAATTCATCACATTTAAATGCATATAGGAAGAGCAACAGTTGGTTTGCATCTGATGTTCCTTAAAGA
TTTCGACATAATGTGCGAAGTAGATCCCTTCAGCACTGTACTTGTTTTTGCGACTAGATTGTAAATCATT
CTTTATTTAATCTCTTTCTTTAACTACTGCTTAAAGTATAATTTGGTCCGTAGTTTAATAACTATACTAA
GCGAACGCTCTCTCGAAATTTTTCTTAACGCGTCCTTGTACTGCGTCTAACGCTTTTGCCACTTGGATTT
CTATTATAGGAAATAGTCTCACTTACTGGGCGACGAATTTTCGCGTTTTGATGAAGCACAGGAAGAATTT
CTTTATGCTCAGAAGTTTGACAGCAAGCAAGTTCATCATTCGAACTAGCCTTATTGTTTTAGTTCAGTGA
CAGCGAACTGCCGTACTCGATGCTTTATTTCTCACGGTAGAGCGGAAGAACAGATAGATCCCTACATATT
GCTACCACTTCTATTACACAATAGTTTCAATAGCTTGCAGCGTAGCTAAACTCTAAAATTTATCTAAATC
ACTCATATAAACCGAACCCTTCCCCTTCCGCTTATAGTACAGCTGATGCTCCTTCACTATTTTAACATGT
GGAATTCTTGAAAGAATGAAATCGCCATGCCAAGCCATCACACGGTCTTTTATGCAATTGATTGACCGCC
TGCAACACATAGGCAGTAAAATTTTTACAAGCAGTAGCAGAACAGGCCACACAATCGCAAGTGATTAACG
TCCACACAGGTATAGGGTTTCTGGACCATATGATACATGCTCTGGCCAAGCATTCCGGCTGGTCGCTAAT
CGTTGAGTGCCGAGCGGCCGCGATTATCAAAAAGGATCTTCACCTAGATCCTTTTAAATTAAAAATGAAG
TTTTAAATCAATCTAAAGTATATATGAGTAAACTTGGTCTGACAG
Features (pLannotate 1.2.2; 11 found; start..end, strand, type, name):
      1..861     -  CDS            AmpR: β-lactamase; bla; confers resistance to ampicillin, carbenicillin, and related antibiotics
    862..966     -  promoter       AmpR promoter: bla
   1069..1657    +  rep_origin     ori: high-copy-number ColE1/pMB1/pBR322/pUC origin of replication
   2390..2509    +  rep_origin     ARS1 (fragment): S. cerevisiae autonomously replicating sequence ARS1/ARS416
   2514..2560    +  promoter       HIS3 promoter (fragment): S. cerevisiae HIS3
   2561..2623    +  CDS            HIS3 (fragment): imidazoleglycerol-phosphate dehydratase, required for histidine biosynthesis; S. cerevisiae HIS3; yeast auxotrophic marker
   2834..3500    +  promoter       GAP promoter: S. cerevisiae TDH3; promoter for glyceraldehyde-3-phosphate dehydrogenase
   3507..4214    +  CDS            mNeonGreen: mNeonGreen is a basic (constitutively fluorescent) green/yellow fluorescent protein published in 2013, derived from Branchiostoma lanceolatum. It is reported to be a very rapidly-maturing monomer with moderate acid sensitivity.
   4242..4313    +  CDS            SCS2 (fragment): SCS2_YEAST - Experimental evidence at protein level: Swiss-Prot protein existence level 1. Targets proteins containing a FFAT motif to endoplasmic reticulum membranes. Regulates phospholipid biosynthesis by modulating the subcellular localization of the transcriptional repressor OPI1. From Saccharomyces cerevisiae (strain ATCC 204508 / S288c) (Baker's yeast).
   5366..5392    +  rep_origin     ARS1 (fragment): S. cerevisiae autonomously replicating sequence ARS1/ARS416
   5489..5610    +  CDS            HIS3 (fragment): imidazoleglycerol-phosphate dehydratase, required for histidine biosynthesis; S. cerevisiae HIS3; yeast auxotrophic marker
