[The description below was written by a language model from this plasmid's Addgene catalogue record and pLannotate feature annotations shown in this document.]
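Description:
pBBK91 pHomL-TDH3p-Neon(gfp)-Link-SCS2tmh-SSA1t-HomR is a yeast integration-cassette donor plasmid from the Markerless Yeast Localization and Overexpression (MyLO) CRISPR-Cas9 toolkit, assembled by BsaI Golden Gate cloning in the pYTK089 backbone. In E. coli it is maintained as a high-copy plasmid through a ColE1/pUC-type origin and selected with ampicillin via the β-lactamase gene and its native promoter. The 5.7 kb sequence carries no complete yeast selectable marker or functional yeast origin. The annotation software found only short fragments matching ARS1, the HIS3 promoter and the HIS3 coding sequence on either side of the expression cassette. Given their position, these may lie within the left and right homology arms (HomL and HomR) named in the plasmid title, but the record does not identify the genomic target locus.

The payload is a single expression unit driven by the strong constitutive S. cerevisiae TDH3 (GAP) promoter. It encodes mNeonGreen, a bright, fast-maturing monomeric green/yellow fluorescent protein, joined through a linker to a short C-terminal fragment of Scs2, corresponding to that protein's transmembrane helix. This tail anchor tethers the fluorophore to the endoplasmic reticulum membrane. The construct name indicates an SSA1 terminator downstream, although it was not picked up as an annotated feature. The homology-flanked cassette is intended to be integrated into the yeast genome without a marker, in keeping with the toolkit's CRISPR-Cas9 design. The result is an overexpressed, bright ER marker for live-cell fluorescence microscopy and colocalization studies in budding yeast.
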