Addgene plasmid #179075: pBBK91 pHomL-TDH3p-Neon(gfp)-Link-SCS2tmh-SSA1t-HomR (AmpR)
Purpose: Vector containing a yeast integration cassette for expressing TDH3p-Neon(gfp)-Link-SCS2tmh, an overexpressed (bright) marker for the endoplasmic reticulum
Depositing lab: Vincent Martin. Depositing organization: Concordia University. Publication: The MyLo CRISPR-Cas9 Toolkit: A Markerless Yeast Localization and Overexpression CRISPR-Cas9 Toolkit. Bean BDM, Whiteway M, Martin VJJ. G3 (Bethesda). 2022 Jun 16. pii: 6609175. doi: 10.1093/g3journal/jkac154. PubMed 35708612.
Backbone
  Vector backbone: pYTK089 (ColE1, AmpR)
  Vector type: Yeast Expression
Growth in bacteria
  Bacterial resistance: Ampicillin, 100 μg/mL
  Growth temperature: 37°C
  Growth strain: DH5alpha
  Copy number: High Copy
Gene/Insert
  Gene/Insert name: TDH3p-Neon(gfp)-Link-SCS2tmh
  Species: S. cerevisiae (budding yeast)
  Cloning method: Restriction Enzyme; 5′ cloning site Unknown (unknown if destroyed); 3′ cloning site Unknown (unknown if destroyed)
Terms and licenses: Academic/Nonprofit Terms; Industry Terms: Not Available to Industry
Depositor comments: Part of the Markerless Yeast Localization and Overexpression (MyLO) CRISPR-Cas9 Toolkit. Vector cloned using BsaI Golden Gate cloning
How to cite: pBBK91 pHomL-TDH3p-Neon(gfp)-Link-SCS2tmh-SSA1t-HomR (AmpR) was a gift from Vincent Martin (Addgene plasmid # 179075 ; http://n2t.net/addgene:179075 ; RRID:Addgene_179075)
